Addgene plasmid #44845: pFA6a-link-yomKO2-SpHis5
Purpose: Yeast tagging vector to create gene fusion with yeast optimized mKO2 with SpHis5 selection
Depositing lab: Wendell Lim & Kurt Thorn. Depositing organization: University of California, San Francisco (UCSF). Publication: Improved Blue, Green, and Red Fluorescent Protein Tagging Vectors for S. cerevisiae. Lee S, Lim WA, Thorn KS. PLoS One. 2013 Jul 2;8(7):e67902. doi: 10.1371/journal.pone.0067902. Print 2013. PubMed 23844123.
Backbone
  Vector backbone: pFA6a
  Vector type: Yeast Expression
  Selectable markers: HIS3
Growth in bacteria
  Bacterial resistance: Ampicillin, 100 μg/mL
  Growth temperature: 37°C
  Growth strain: DH5alpha
  Copy number: Unknown
Gene/Insert
  Gene/Insert name: yomKO2 (alt name: Yeast Optimized mKO2)
  Species: Synthetic
Terms and licenses: Academic/Nonprofit Terms; Industry Terms: Not Available to Industry
Depositor comments: This vector is derived from the sequences published in “Optimized cassettes for fluorescent protein tagging in Saccharomyces cerevisiae.” Sheff MA, Thorn KS. Yeast. 2004 Jun;21(8):661-70. These plasmids were generated with funding from an NIGMS Systems Biology Center grant, number P50 GM081879. Please acknowledge this grant if you use these plasmids.
How to cite: pFA6a-link-yomKO2-SpHis5 was a gift from Wendell Lim & Kurt Thorn (Addgene plasmid # 44845 ; http://n2t.net/addgene:44845 ; RRID:Addgene_44845)
