[The description below was written by a language model from this plasmid's Addgene catalogue record and pLannotate feature annotations shown in this document.]
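Description:
pFA6a-link-yomKO2-SpHis5 is a yeast tagging vector built on the pFA6a backbone. It serves as a template for creating fusions of a chromosomal gene to a yeast codon-optimized version of the orange fluorescent protein mKO2 in Saccharomyces cerevisiae. It is propagated in E. coli through a high-copy ColE1/pUC-type origin and selected with ampicillin via the β-lactamase gene and its native promoter. The feature table shows no yeast replication origin or centromere, consistent with a plasmid meant as a source of an integrating cassette rather than as an episome. Short fragments of lacI, rop and bom are backbone remnants, and SP6 and T7 promoters flank the cassette region.

The payload runs across the numbering origin of the circular map. The mKO2 coding sequence is followed directly by the S. cerevisiae ADH1 terminator. No promoter is annotated upstream of it apart from SP6, so expression of the fusion would depend on the promoter of the tagged gene. The "link" in the name suggests a linker preceding the fluorescent protein, although this is not annotated separately. Downstream sits the selection module, in which the Schizosaccharomyces pombe his5 gene is driven by the Ashbya gossypii TEF promoter and closed by the TEF terminator. S. pombe his5 corresponds to S. cerevisiae HIS3, so it allows selection of histidine prototrophs in his3 strains, and heterologous marker sequences of this kind generally limit unwanted recombination at the native locus.

In pFA6a-series vectors the tag-plus-marker cassette is typically amplified with primers carrying homology to the target locus and integrated by homologous recombination. The construct derives from an earlier set of optimized fluorescent protein tagging cassettes and belongs to an improved collection of blue, green and red tagging vectors.
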