Features (pLannotate 1.2.2; 13 found; start..end, strand, type, name):
     18..205     +  terminator     ADH1 terminator: S. cerevisiae ADH1; transcription terminator for the S. cerevisiae alcohol dehydrogenase 1 (ADH1) gene
    280..623     +  promoter       TEF promoter: Ashbya gossypii TEF promoter
    624..1277    +  CDS            S. pombe his5: imidazoleglycerol-phosphate dehydratase, required for histidine biosynthesis; Schizosaccharomyces pombe his5; yeast auxotrophic marker; corresponds to S. cerevisiae HIS3
   1283..1480    +  terminator     TEF terminator: Ashbya gossypii TEF terminator
   1585..1603    -  promoter       T7 promoter: promoter for bacteriophage T7 RNA polymerase
   1625..1678    -  CDS            lacI (fragment): lac repressor; lacI; The lac repressor binds to the lac operator to inhibit transcription in E. coli. This inhibition can be relieved by adding lactose or isopropyl-β-D-thiogalactopyranoside (IPTG).
   1861..2449    -  rep_origin     ori: high-copy-number ColE1/pMB1/pBR322/pUC origin of replication
   2620..3480    -  CDS            AmpR: β-lactamase; bla; confers resistance to ampicillin, carbenicillin, and related antibiotics
   3481..3585    -  promoter       AmpR promoter: bla
   3680..3715    +  CDS            rop (fragment): Rop protein, which maintains plasmids at low copy number; rop
   3817..3868    +  misc_feature   bom (fragment): basis of mobility region from pBR322
   3931..3949    +  promoter       SP6 promoter: promoter for bacteriophage SP6 RNA polymerase
   4019..4672    +  CDS            mKO2: mKO2 is a basic (constitutively fluorescent) orange fluorescent protein published in 2008, derived from Verrillofungia concinna. It has moderate acid sensitivity.
>Addgene plasmid #44845 | pFA6a-link-yomKO2-SpHis5 | depositor full sequence | sequence record 62031 | pFA6a-link-yomKO2-SpHis5 sequence 4678 bps
GCGCCACTTCTAAATAAGCGAATTTCTTATGATTTATGATTTTTATTATTAAATAAGTTATAAAAAAAAT
AAGTGTATACAAATTTTAAAGTGACTCTTAGGTTTTAAAACGAAAATTCTTATTCTTGAGTAACTCTTTC
CTGTAGGTCAGGTTGCTTTCTCAGGTATAGTATGAGGTCGCTCTTATTGACCACACCTCTACCGGCAGAT
CCGCTAGGGATAACAGGGTAATATAGATCTGTTTAGCTTGCCTCGTCCCCGCCGGGTCACCCGGCCAGCG
ACATGGAGGCCCAGAATACCCTCCTTGACAGTCTTGACGTGCGCAGCTCAGGGGCATGATGTGACTGTCG
CCCGTACATTTAGCCCATACATCCCCATGTATAATCATTTGCATCCATACATTTTGATGGCCGCACGGCG
CGAAGCAAAAATTACGGCTCCTCGCTGCAGACCTGCGAGCAGGGAAACGCTCCCCTCACAGACGCGTTGA
ATTGTCCCCACGCCGCGCCCCTGTAGAGAAATATAAAAGGTTAGGATTTGCCACTGAGGTTCTTCTTTCA
TATACTTCCTTTTAAAATCTTGCTAGGATACAGTTCTCACATCACATCCGAACATAAACAACCATGGGTA
GGAGGGCTTTTGTAGAAAGAAATACGAACGAAACGAAAATCAGCGTTGCCATCGCTTTGGACAAAGCTCC
CTTACCTGAAGAGTCGAATTTTATTGATGAACTTATAACTTCCAAGCATGCAAACCAAAAGGGAGAACAA
GTAATCCAAGTAGACACGGGAATTGGATTCTTGGATCACATGTATCATGCACTGGCTAAACATGCAGGCT
GGAGCTTACGACTTTACTCAAGAGGTGATTTAATCATCGATGATCATCACACTGCAGAAGATACTGCTAT
TGCACTTGGTATTGCATTCAAGCAGGCTATGGGTAACTTTGCCGGCGTTAAAAGATTTGGACATGCTTAT
TGTCCACTTGACGAAGCTCTTTCTAGAAGCGTAGTTGACTTGTCGGGACGGCCCTATGCTGTTATCGATT
TGGGATTAAAGCGTGAAAAGGTTGGGGAATTGTCCTGTGAAATGATCCCTCACTTACTATATTCCTTTTC
GGTAGCAGCTGGAATTACTTTGCATGTTACCTGCTTATATGGTAGTAATGACCATCATCGTGCTGAAAGC
GCTTTTAAATCTCTGGCTGTTGCCATGCGCGCGGCTACTAGTCTTACTGGAAGTTCTGAAGTCCCAAGCA
CGAAGGGAGTGTTGTAAAGAGTACTGACAATAAAAAGATTCTTGTTTTCAAGAACTTGTCATTTGTATAG
TTTTTTTATATTGTAGTTGTTCTATTTTAATCAAATGTTAGCGTGATTTATATTTTTTTTCGCCTCGACA
TCATCTGCCCAGATGCGAAGTTAAGTGCGCAGAAAGTAATATCATGCGTCAATCGTATGTGAATGCTGGT
CGCTATACTGCTGTCGATTCGATACTAACGCCGCCATCCAGTTTAAACGAGCTCGAATTCATCGATGATA
TCAGATCCACTAGTGGCCTATGCGGCCGCGGATCTGCCGGTCTCCCTATAGTGAGTCGTATTAATTTCGA
TAAGCCAGGTTAACCTGCATTAATGAATCGGCCAACGCGCGGGGAGAGGCGGTTTGCGTATTGGGCGCTC
TTCCGCTTCCTCGCTCACTGACTCGCTGCGCTCGGTCGTTCGGCTGCGGCGAGCGGTATCAGCTCACTCA
AAGGCGGTAATACGGTTATCCACAGAATCAGGGGATAACGCAGGAAAGAACATGTGAGCAAAAGGCCAGC
AAAAGGCCAGGAACCGTAAAAAGGCCGCGTTGCTGGCGTTTTTCCATAGGCTCCGCCCCCCTGACGAGCA
TCACAAAAATCGACGCTCAAGTCAGAGGTGGCGAAACCCGACAGGACTATAAAGATACCAGGCGTTTCCC
CCTGGAAGCTCCCTCGTGCGCTCTCCTGTTCCGACCCTGCCGCTTACCGGATACCTGTCCGCCTTTCTCC
CTTCGGGAAGCGTGGCGCTTTCTCAATGCTCACGCTGTAGGTATCTCAGTTCGGTGTAGGTCGTTCGCTC
CAAGCTGGGCTGTGTGCACGAACCCCCCGTTCAGCCCGACCGCTGCGCCTTATCCGGTAACTATCGTCTT
GAGTCCAACCCGGTAAGACACGACTTATCGCCACTGGCAGCAGCCACTGGTAACAGGATTAGCAGAGCGA
GGTATGTAGGCGGTGCTACAGAGTTCTTGAAGTGGTGGCCTAACTACGGCTACACTAGAAGGACAGTATT
TGGTATCTGCGCTCTGCTGAAGCCAGTTACCTTCGGAAAAAGAGTTGGTAGCTCTTGATCCGGCAAACAA
ACCACCGCTGGTAGCGGTGGTTTTTTTGTTTGCAAGCAGCAGATTACGCGCAGAAAAAAAGGATCTCAAG
AAGATCCTTTGATCTTTTCTACGGGGTCTGACGCTCAGTGGAACGAAAACTCACGTTAAGGGATTTTGGT
CATGAGATTATCAAAAAGGATCTTCACCTAGATCCTTTTAAATTAAAAATGAAGTTTTAAATCAATCTAA
AGTATATATGAGTAAACTTGGTCTGACAGTTACCAATGCTTAATCAGTGAGGCACCTATCTCAGCGATCT
GTCTATTTCGTTCATCCATAGTTGCCTGACTCCCCGTCGTGTAGATAACTACGATACGGGAGGGCTTACC
ATCTGGCCCCAGTGCTGCAATGATACCGCGAGACCCACGCTCACCGGCTCCAGATTTATCAGCAATAAAC
CAGCCAGCCGGAAGGGCCGAGCGCAGAAGTGGTCCTGCAACTTTATCCGCCTCCATCCAGTCTATTAATT
GTTGCCGGGAAGCTAGAGTAAGTAGTTCGCCAGTTAATAGTTTGCGCAACGTTGTTGCCATTGCTACAGG
CATCGTGGTGTCACGCTCGTCGTTTGGTATGGCTTCATTCAGCTCCGGTTCCCAACGATCAAGGCGAGTT
ACATGATCCCCCATGTTGTGCAAAAAAGCGGTTAGCTCCTTCGGTCCTCCGATCGTTGTCAGAAGTAAGT
TGGCCGCAGTGTTATCACTCATGGTTATGGCAGCACTGCATAATTCTCTTACTGTCATGCCATCCGTAAG
ATGCTTTTCTGTGACTGGTGAGTACTCAACCAAGTCATTCTGAGAATAGTGTATGCGGCGACCGAGTTGC
TCTTGCCCGGCGTCAATACGGGATAATACCGCGCCACATAGCAGAACTTTAAAAGTGCTCATCATTGGAA
AACGTTCTTCGGGGCGAAAACTCTCAAGGATCTTACCGCTGTTGAGATCCAGTTCGATGTAACCCACTCG
TGCACCCAACTGATCTTCAGCATCTTTTACTTTCACCAGCGTTTCTGGGTGAGCAAAAACAGGAAGGCAA
AATGCCGCAAAAAAGGGAATAAGGGCGACACGGAAATGTTGAATACTCATACTCTTCCTTTTTCAATATT
ATTGAAGCATTTATCAGGGTTATTGTCTCATGAGCGGATACATATTTGAATGTATTTAGAAAAATAAACA
AATAGGGGTTCCGCGCACATTTCCCCGAAAAGTGCCACCTGACGTCTAAGAAACCATTATTATCATGACA
TTAACCTATAAAAATAGGCGTATCACGAGGCCCTTTCGTCTCGCGCGTTTCGGTGATGACGGTGAAAACC
TCTGACACATGCAGCTCCCGGAGACGGTCACAGCTTGTCTGTAAGCGGATGCCGGGAGCAGACAAGCCCG
TCAGGGCGCGTCAGCGGGTGTTGGCGGGTGTCGGGGCTGGCTTAACTATGCGGCATCAGAGCAGATTGTA
CTGAGAGTGCACCATATGGACATATTGTCGTTAGAACGCGGCTACAATTAATACATAACCTTATGTATCA
TACACATACGATTTAGGTGACACTATAGAACGCGGCCGCCAGCTGAAGCTTCGTACGCTGCAGGTCGACG
GATCGGTGACGGTGCTGGTTTAATTAACATGGTGTCCGTAATTAAGCCAGAAATGAAGATGAGGTATTAC
ATGGATGGTTCTGTCAATGGACACGAGTTTACTATTGAAGGTGAGGGTACGGGCAGACCTTACGAAGGCC
ATCAAGAGATGACATTAAGAGTAACTATGGCTGAAGGAGGTCCAATGCCTTTCGCTTTCGACTTAGTTTC
TCATGTGTTTTGTTACGGGCATCGTGTGTTTACTAAGTACCCTGAAGAGATACCAGATTACTTTAAACAA
GCCTTCCCAGAGGGACTTTCATGGGAAAGATCCCTTGAATTTGAAGATGGAGGGAGTGCTTCAGTTTCTG
CACATATCAGCTTGAGAGGTAACACATTTTACCACAAATCAAAATTCACAGGCGTCAACTTCCCTGCCGA
TGGGCCAATCATGCAAAATCAATCTGTCGACTGGGAACCATCAACAGAGAAAATTACAGCATCTGATGGT
GTTCTCAAAGGTGACGTTACCATGTATTTGAAACTAGAAGGAGGTGGTAATCACAAATGCCAAATGAAAA
CAACTTATAAGGCCGCTAAGGAAATATTGGAAATGCCAGGCGACCATTACATCGGTCATAGACTGGTTAG
AAAGACCGAAGGCAATATCACTGAACAGGTTGAAGATGCAGTAGCGCACAGTTAAGGC
