>Addgene plasmid #44845 | pFA6a-link-yomKO2-SpHis5 | addgene partial sequence | sequence record 63737 | Sp6 5'-ATTTAGGTGACACTATAG-3'
GGATCGGTGACGGTGCTGGTTTAATTAACATGGTGTCCGTAATTAAGCCAGAAATGAAGATGAGGTATTA
CATGGATGGTTCTGTCAATGGACACGAGTTTACTATTGAAGGTGAGGGTACGGGCAGACCTTACGAAGGC
CATCAAGAGATGACATTAAGAGTAACTATGGCTGAAGGAGGTCCAATGCCTTTCGCTTTCGACTTAGTTT
CTCATGTGTTTTGTTACGGGCATCGTGTGTTTACTAAGTACCCTGAAGAGATACCAGATTACTTTAAACA
AGCCTTCCCAGAGGGACTTTCATGGGAAAGATCCCTTGAATTTGAAGATGGAGGGAGTGCTTCAGTTTCT
GCACATATCAGCTTGAGAGGTAACACATTTTACCACAAATCAAAATTCACAGGCGTCAACTTCCCTGCCG
ATGGGCCAATCATGCAAAATCAATCTGTCGACTGGGAACCATCAACAGAGAAAATTACAGCATCTGATGG
TGTTCTCAAAGGTGACGTTACCATGTATTTGAAACTAGAAGGAGGTGGTAATCACAAATGCCAAATGAAA
ACAACTTATAAGGCCGCTAAGGAAATATTGGAAATGCCAGGCGACCATTACATCGGTCATAGACTGGTTA
GAAAGACCGAAGGCAATATCACTGAACAGGTTGAAGATGCAGTAGCGCACAGTTAAGGCGCGCCACTTCT
AAATAAGCGAATTTCTTATGATTTATGATTTTTATTATTAAATAAGTTATAAAAAAAATAAGTGTATACA
AATTTTAAAGTGACTCTTAGGTTTTAAAACGAAAATTC
