>Addgene plasmid #44845 | pFA6a-link-yomKO2-SpHis5 | addgene partial sequence | sequence record 63779 | T7
GGATCTGATATCATCGATGAATTCGAGCTCGTTTAAACTGGATGGCGGCGTTAGTATCGAATCGACAGCA
GTATAGCGACCAGCATTCACATACGATTGACGCATGATATTACTTTCTGCGCACTTAACTTCGCATCTGG
GCAGATGATGTCGAGGCGAAAAAAAATATAAATCACGCTAACATTTGATTAAAATAGAACAACTACAATA
TAAAAAAACTATACAAATGACAAGTTCTTGAAAACAAGAATCTTTTTATTGTCAGTACTCTTTACAACAC
TCCCTTCGTGCTTGGGACTTCAGAACTTCCAGTAAGACTAGTAGCCGCGCGCATGGCAACAGCCAGAGAT
TTAAAAGCGCTTTCAGCACGATGATGGTCATTACTACCATATAAGCAGGTAACATGCAAAGTAATTCCAG
CTGCTACCGAAAAGGAATATAGTAAGTGAGGGATCATTTCACAGGACAATTCCCCAACCTTTTCACGCTT
TAATCCCAAATCGATAACAGCATAGGGCCGTCCCGACAAGTCAACTACGCTTCTAGAAAGAGCTTCGTCA
AGTGGACAATAAGCATGTCCAAATCTTTTAACGCCGGCAAAGTTACTCATAGCCTGCTTGAATGCAATAC
CAAGTGCAATAGCAGTATCTTCTGCAGTGTGATGATCATCGATGATTAAATCACCTCTTGAGTAAAGTCG
TAAGCTCCAGCCTGCATGTTTAGCCAGTGCATGATACATGTGATCCAAGAATCCAATTCCCGTGTCTACT
TGGATTACTTGTTCTCCCTTTTGGTTTGTATGCTTGGAAGTTATAAGTTCATCAATAAAA
